Addgene plasmid #25599: UBCi
Purpose: Bacterial expression for structure determination; may not be full ORF
Depositing lab: Cheryl Arrowsmith. Depositing organization: University of Toronto.
Backbone
  Vector backbone: pET28a-LIC
  Backbone manufacturer: SGC
  Backbone size w/o insert (bp): 7328
  Vector type: Bacterial Expression
Growth in bacteria
  Bacterial resistance: Kanamycin, 50 μg/mL
  Growth temperature: 37°C
  Growth strain: DH5alpha
  Copy number: Low Copy
Gene/Insert
  Gene/Insert name: UBCi (alt names: PDB: 1ZUO; DKFZp762C143)
  Species: H. sapiens (human)
  Insert size (bp): 501
  Tag / fusion protein: His (N terminal on insert)
  Cloning method: Restriction Enzyme
  Sequencing primers: 5′ T7; 3′ T7-term
Terms and licenses: Academic/Nonprofit Terms; Industry Terms: Not Available to Industry
Depositor comments: PDB: 1ZUO http://www.thesgc.org/structures/1ZUO/
How to cite: UBCi was a gift from Cheryl Arrowsmith (Addgene plasmid # 25599 ; http://n2t.net/addgene:25599 ; RRID:Addgene_25599)
