[The description below was written by a language model from this plasmid's Addgene catalogue record.]
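Description:
UBCi is a bacterial expression plasmid built on pET28a-LIC, a ligation-independent-cloning derivative of pET28a produced by a structural genomics group. The backbone is recorded as 7328 bp without insert. The plasmid confers kanamycin resistance and is maintained at low copy number in a standard E. coli cloning strain. No feature table accompanies the record, so the origin of replication and promoter are not explicitly listed. However, the T7 forward and T7 terminator sequencing primers fit the usual pET arrangement, in which the insert sits between a T7 promoter and T7 terminator and is expressed in a host that supplies T7 RNA polymerase.

The insert is a 501 bp human sequence named UBCi, also known by the clone alias DKFZp762C143, and it carries an N-terminal His tag for immobilised metal affinity purification of the recombinant protein. The record warns that the insert may not be the full open reading frame. This is typical of structural biology constructs, where boundaries are often trimmed to a well-behaved, crystallisable domain. Although the backbone is a LIC vector, the cloning method is listed as restriction enzyme. The record gives no functional description of the protein beyond its name, nor does it mention a protease cleavage site between the tag and the insert.

The stated purpose is bacterial production of protein for structure determination, and the depositor comments link the construct to a deposited Protein Data Bank structure, 1ZUO. It is therefore best suited to making purified His-tagged UBCi fragment for crystallography or for related biochemical and biophysical work.
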