>Addgene plasmid #25599 | UBCi | depositor partial sequence | sequence record 12003 | Author sequence
GGTGCAGTGTCT
[420 nt withheld, positions 13-432]
GCAAATAAGAATCAATATAATCTAGCAAGAGCCCAACAATCCTATAATTCCATTGTACAGATACATGAG
