>Addgene plasmid #25599 | UBCi | addgene partial sequence | sequence record 31585 | 25599 with T7
TAGAAATAATTTTGTTTAACTTTAAGAAGGAGATATACCATGGGCAGCAGCCATCATCATCATCATCACA
GCAGCGGCCTGGTTCCGCGTGGTAGTGGTGCAGTGTCT
[420 nt withheld, positions 109-528]
GCAAATAAGAATCAATATAATCTAGCAAGAGCCCAACAATCCTATAATTCCATTGTACAGATACATGAGT
GATGACGAAGCTTGCGGCCGCACTCGAGCACCACCACCACCACCACTGAGATCCGGCTGCTAACAAAGCC
CGAAAGGAAGCTGAGTTGGCTGCTGCCACCGCTGAGCAATAACTAGCATAACCCCTTGGGGCCTCTAAAC
GGGTCTTGAGGGGTTTTTTGCTGAAAGGAGGAACTATATCCGGATTGGCGAATGGG
[101 nt withheld, positions 795-895]
